Addgene plasmid #173603: Lenti-sgNcoa6#1/Cre
Purpose: Expresses a Ncoa6-targeting gRNA and Cre-recombinase
Depositing lab: Charles Swanton. Depositing organization: University College London. Publication: A functional taxonomy of tumor suppression in oncogenic KRAS-driven lung cancer. Cai H, Chew SK, Li C, Tsai MK, Andrejka L, Murray CW, Hughes NW, Shuldiner EG, Ashkin EL, Tang R, Hung KL, Chen LC, Lee SYC, Yousefi M, Lin WY, Kunder CA, Cong L, McFarland CD, Petrov DA, Swanton C, Winslow MM. Cancer Discov. 2021 Feb 19. pii: 2159-8290.CD-20-1325. doi: 10.1158/2159-8290.CD-20-1325. PubMed 33608386.
Backbone
  Vector backbone: pLL3.3
  Vector type: Lentiviral, Cre/Lox, CRISPR
Growth in bacteria
  Bacterial resistance: Ampicillin, 100 μg/mL
  Growth temperature: 37°C
  Growth strain: NEB Stable
  Copy number: High Copy
Gene/Insert
  Gene/Insert name: gRNA targeting Ncoa6
  gRNA/shRNA sequence: GTGCCCAACTTGTTACACAT
  Species: M. musculus (mouse)
  Entrez Gene: Ncoa6 (a.k.a. AIB3, ASC-2, ASC2, NRC, Ncoa7, PRIP, RAP250, mKIAA0181)
  Cloning method: Restriction Enzyme; 5′ cloning site unknown (unknown if destroyed); 3′ cloning site unknown (unknown if destroyed)
Terms and licenses: Academic/Nonprofit Terms; Industry Terms: Not Available to Industry
How to cite: Lenti-sgNcoa6#1/Cre was a gift from Charles Swanton (Addgene plasmid # 173603 ; http://n2t.net/addgene:173603 ; RRID:Addgene_173603)
