[The description below was written by a language model from this plasmid's Addgene catalogue record and pLannotate feature annotations shown in this document.]
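Description:
Lenti-sgNcoa6#1/Cre is a 7.8 kb HIV-1-based lentiviral transfer plasmid built on the pLL3.3 backbone that delivers a CRISPR guide RNA and Cre recombinase from a single vector. It is maintained in E. coli through a high-copy ColE1/pUC-type origin and selected with ampicillin via the β-lactamase gene. For virus production, a CMV enhancer/promoter fused to a truncated 5' LTR drives transcription of the viral genome. This genome carries the Ψ packaging signal with adjoining gag sequence, the Rev response element for Rev-dependent nuclear export, and the cPPT/CTS element, which aids nuclear import of the reverse-transcribed genome. A second truncated LTR, preceded by a region annotated as a nef fragment, closes the provirus. The plasmid carries only fragments of viral coding sequences, so packaging functions have to be provided separately.

The payload consists of two independent expression units. A human U6 RNA polymerase III promoter drives a guide directed against mouse Ncoa6 (nuclear receptor coactivator 6), joined to the Streptococcus pyogenes Cas9 gRNA scaffold. Downstream, the mouse PGK promoter drives Cre recombinase, and a WPRE follows to enhance transcript expression. No Cas9 gene is annotated in the vector, so the nuclease must come from the target cells or animal. The likely use is in settings where Cre recombines loxP-flanked alleles in the same transduced cells that receive the guide, thereby coupling Cre-dependent events to disruption of Ncoa6. The associated publication concerns a functional survey of tumor suppressor genes in oncogenic KRAS-driven lung cancer, which fits that use. The "#1" in the name suggests it is one of several guides against this gene.
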