Features (pLannotate 1.2.2; 21 found; start..end, strand, type, name):
     75..127     -  misc_feature   bom (fragment): basis of mobility region from pBR322
    282..661     +  enhancer       CMV enhancer: human cytomegalovirus immediate early enhancer
    662..861     +  promoter       CMV promoter: human cytomegalovirus (CMV) immediate early promoter
    879..1059    +  LTR            5' LTR (truncated): truncated 5' long terminal repeat (LTR) from HIV-1
   1106..1231    +  misc_feature   HIV-1 Ψ: packaging signal of human immunodeficiency virus type 1
   1215..1553    +  CDS            HIV-1 gag (fragment): gag protein from human immunodeficiency virus 1; gag
   1728..1961    +  misc_feature   RRE: The Rev response element (RRE) of HIV-1 allows for Rev-dependent mRNA export from the nucleus to the cytoplasm.
   2338..2438    +  CDS            Rev (fragment): human immunodeficiency virus 1 (HIV-1) Rev protein; rev; enhances nuclear export of unspliced and incompletely spliced viral mRNAs
   2488..2605    +  misc_feature   cPPT/CTS: central polypurine tract and central termination sequence of HIV-1
   2687..2927    +  promoter       U6 promoter: RNA polymerase III promoter for human U6 snRNA
   2956..3031    +  misc_RNA       gRNA scaffold: guide RNA scaffold for the Streptococcus pyogenes CRISPR/Cas9 system
   3084..3576    +  promoter       PGK promoter: mouse phosphoglycerate kinase 1 promoter
   3606..4636    +  CDS            Cre (fragment): site-specific recombinase Cre is a site-specific recombinase from bacteriophage P1. Recombination occurs at loxP sequences.
   4669..4692    +  misc_feature   MCS (fragment): pBluescript multiple cloning site
   4692..5280    +  misc_feature   WPRE: woodchuck hepatitis virus posttranscriptional regulatory element
   5281..5300    +  misc_feature   MCS (fragment): pBluescript multiple cloning site
   5302..5802    +  CDS            nef (fragment): NEF_HV1LA - Experimental evidence at protein level: Swiss-Prot protein existence level 1. Extracellular Nef protein targets CD4(+) T-lymphocytes for apoptosis by interacting with CXCR4 surface receptors. From Human immunodeficiency virus type 1 group M subtype B (isolate Lai) (HIV-1).
   5809..5989    +  LTR            5' LTR (truncated): truncated 5' long terminal repeat (LTR) from HIV-1
   6051..6639    -  rep_origin     ori: high-copy-number ColE1/pMB1/pBR322/pUC origin of replication
   6810..7670    -  CDS            AmpR: β-lactamase; bla; confers resistance to ampicillin, carbenicillin, and related antibiotics
   7671..16      -  promoter       AmpR promoter (across the origin): bla
>Addgene plasmid #173603 | Lenti-sgNcoa6#1/Cre | addgene full sequence | sequence record 363578 | Addgene NGS Result
AAATAGGGGTTCCGCGCACATTTCCCCGAAAAGTGCCACCTGACGTCGACGGATCGGGAGATCTCCCGAT
CCCCTATGGTGCACTCTCAGTACAATCTGCTCTGATGCCGCATAGTTAAGCCAGTATCTGCTCCCTGCTT
GTGTGTTGGAGGTCGCTGAGTAGTGCGCGAGCAAAATTTAAGCTACAACAAGGCAAGGCTTGACCGACAA
TTGCATGAAGAATCTGCTTAGGGTTAGGCGTTTTGCGCTGCTTCGCGATGTACGGGCCAGATATACGCGT
TGACATTGATTATTGACTAGTTATTAATAGTAATCAATTACGGGGTCATTAGTTCATAGCCCATATATGG
AGTTCCGCGTTACATAACTTACGGTAAATGGCCCGCCTGGCTGACCGCCCAACGACCCCCGCCCATTGAC
GTCAATAATGACGTATGTTCCCATAGTAACGCCAATAGGGACTTTCCATTGACGTCAATGGGTGGAGTAT
TTACGGTAAACTGCCCACTTGGCAGTACATCAAGTGTATCATATGCCAAGTACGCCCCCTATTGACGTCA
ATGACGGTAAATGGCCCGCCTGGCATTATGCCCAGTACATGACCTTATGGGACTTTCCTACTTGGCAGTA
CATCTACGTATTAGTCATCGCTATTACCATGGTGATGCGGTTTTGGCAGTACATCAATGGGCGTGGATAG
CGGTTTGACTCACGGGGATTTCCAAGTCTCCACCCCATTGACGTCAATGGGAGTTTGTTTTGGCACCAAA
ATCAACGGGACTTTCCAAAATGTCGTAACAACTCCGCCCCATTGACGCAAATGGGCGGTAGGCGTGTACG
GTGGGAGGTCTATATAAGCAGCGCGTTTTGCCTGTACTGGGTCTCTCTGGTTAGACCAGATCTGAGCCTG
GGAGCTCTCTGGCTAACTAGGGAACCCACTGCTTAAGCCTCAATAAAGCTTGCCTTGAGTGCTTCAAGTA
GTGTGTGCCCGTCTGTTGTGTGACTCTGGTAACTAGAGATCCCTCAGACCCTTTTAGTCAGTGTGGAAAA
TCTCTAGCAGTGGCGCCCGAACAGGGACTTGAAAGCGAAAGGGAAACCAGAGGAGCTCTCTCGACGCAGG
ACTCGGCTTGCTGAAGCGCGCACGGCAAGAGGCGAGGGGCGGCGACTGGTGAGTACGCCAAAAATTTTGA
CTAGCGGAGGCTAGAAGGAGAGAGATGGGTGCGAGAGCGTCAGTATTAAGCGGGGGAGAATTAGATCGCG
ATGGGAAAAAATTCGGTTAAGGCCAGGGGGAAAGAAAAAATATAAATTAAAACATATAGTATGGGCAAGC
AGGGAGCTAGAACGATTCGCAGTTAATCCTGGCCTGTTAGAAACATCAGAAGGCTGTAGACAAATACTGG
GACAGCTACAACCATCCCTTCAGACAGGATCAGAAGAACTTAGATCATTATATAATACAGTAGCAACCCT
CTATTGTGTGCATCAAAGGATAGAGATAAAAGACACCAAGGAAGCTTTAGACAAGATAGAGGAAGAGCAA
AACAAAAGTAAGACCACCGCACAGCAAGCGGCCGGCCGCTGATCTTCAGACCTGGAGGAGGAGATATGAG
GGACAATTGGAGAAGTGAATTATATAAATATAAAGTAGTAAAAATTGAACCATTAGGAGTAGCACCCACC
AAGGCAAAGAGAAGAGTGGTGCAGAGAGAAAAAAGAGCAGTGGGAATAGGAGCTTTGTTCCTTGGGTTCT
TGGGAGCAGCAGGAAGCACTATGGGCGCAGCGTCAATGACGCTGACGGTACAGGCCAGACAATTATTGTC
TGGTATAGTGCAGCAGCAGAACAATTTGCTGAGGGCTATTGAGGCGCAACAGCATCTGTTGCAACTCACA
GTCTGGGGCATCAAGCAGCTCCAGGCAAGAATCCTGGCTGTGGAAAGATACCTAAAGGATCAACAGCTCC
TGGGGATTTGGGGTTGCTCTGGAAAACTCATTTGCACCACTGCTGTGCCTTGGAATGCTAGTTGGAGTAA
TAAATCTCTGGAACAGATTTGGAATCACACGACCTGGATGGAGTGGGACAGAGAAATTAACAATTACACA
AGCTTAATACACTCCTTAATTGAAGAATCGCAAAACCAGCAAGAAAAGAATGAACAAGAATTATTGGAAT
TAGATAAATGGGCAAGTTTGTGGAATTGGTTTAACATAACAAATTGGCTGTGGTATATAAAATTATTCAT
AATGATAGTAGGAGGCTTGGTAGGTTTAAGAATAGTTTTTGCTGTACTTTCTATAGTGAATAGAGTTAGG
CAGGGATATTCACCATTATCGTTTCAGACCCACCTCCCAACCCCGAGGGGACCCGACAGGCCCGAAGGAA
TAGAAGAAGAAGGTGGAGAGAGAGACAGAGACAGATCCATTCGATTAGTGAACGGATCGGCACTGCGTGC
GCCAATTCTGCAGACAAATGGCAGTATTCATCCACAATTTTAAAAGAAAAGGGGGGATTGGGGGGTACAG
TGCAGGGGAAAGAATAGTAGACATAATAGCAACAGACATACAAACTAAAGAATTACAAAAACAAATTACA
AAAATTCAAAATTTTCGGGTTTATTACAGGGACAGCAGAGATCCAGTTTGGTTAGTACCGGGCCCGCTCT
AGCCCTGCAGGAACTGTTTAAACTGTGAGGGCCTATTTCCCATGATTCCTTCATATTTGCATATACGATA
CAAGGCTGTTAGAGAGATAATTGGAATTAATTTGACTGTAAACACAAAGATATTAGTACAAAATACGTGA
CGTAGAAAGTAATAATTTCTTGGGTAGTTTGCAGTTTTAAAATTATGTTTTAAAATGGACTATCATATGC
TTACCGTAACTTGAAAGTATTTCGATTTCTTGGCTTTATATATCTTGTGGAAAGGACCAAACACCGTGCC
CAACTTGTTACACATGTTTTAGAGCTAGAAATAGCAAGTTAAAATAAGGCTAGTCCGTTATCAACTTGAA
AAAGTGGCACCGAGTCGGTGCTTTTTTGTTTGGCGCGCCTATGGCTTAATTAACATGGCGGCCGCATTCT
ACCGGGTAGGGGAGGCGCTTTTCCCAAGGCAGTCTGGAGCATGCGCTTTAGCAGCCCCGCTGGGCACTTG
GCGCTACACAAGTGGCCTCTGGCCTCGCACACATTCCACATCCACCGGTAGGCGCCAACCGGCTCCGTTC
TTTGGTGGCCCCTTCGCGCCACCTTCTACTCCTCCCCTAGTCAGGAAGTTCCCCCCCGCCCCGCAGCTCG
CGTCGTGCAGGACGTGACAAATGGAAGTAGCACGTCTCACTAGTCTCGTGCAGATGGACAGCACCGCTGA
GCAATGGAAGCGGGTAGGCCTTTGGGGCAGCGGCCAATAGCAGCTTTGCTCCTTCGCTTTCTGGGCTCAG
AGGCTGGGAAGGGGTGGGTCCGGGGGCGGGCTCAGGGGCGGGCTCAGGGGCGGGGCGGGCGCCCGAAGGT
CCTCCGGAGGCCCGGCATTCTGCACGCTTCAAAAGCGCACGTCTGCCGCGCTGTTCTCCTCTTCCTCATC
TCCGGGACCCGGGATGCCCAAGAAGAAGAGGAAGGTGTCCAATTTACTGACCGTACACCAAAATTTGCCT
GCATTACCGGTCGATGCAACGAGTGATGAGGTTCGCAAGAACCTGATGGACATGTTCAGGGATCGCCAGG
CGTTTTCTGAGCATACCTGGAAAATGCTTCTGTCCGTTTGCCGGTCGTGGGCGGCATGGTGCAAGTTGAA
TAACCGGAAATGGTTTCCCGCAGAACCTGAAGATGTTCGCGATTATCTTCTATATCTTCAGGCGCGCGGT
CTGGCAGTAAAAACTATCCAGCAACATTTGGGCCAGCTAAACATGCTTCATCGTCGGTCCGGGCTGCCAC
GACCAAGTGACAGCAATGCTGTTTCACTGGTTATGCGGCGGATCCGAAAAGAAAACGTTGATGCCGGTGA
ACGTGCAAAACAGGCTCTAGCGTTCGAACGCACTGATTTCGACCAGGTTCGTTCACTCATGGAAAATAGC
GATCGCTGCCAGGATATACGTAATCTGGCATTTCTGGGGATTGCTTATAACACCCTGTTACGTATAGCCG
AAATTGCCAGGATCAGGGTTAAAGATATCTCACGTACTGACGGTGGGAGAATGTTAATCCATATTGGCAG
AACGAAAACGCTGGTTAGCACCGCAGGTGTAGAGAAGGCACTTAGCCTGGGGGTAACTAAACTGGTCGAG
CGATGGATTTCCGTCTCTGGTGTAGCTGATGATCCGAATAACTACCTGTTTTGCCGGGTCAGAAAAAATG
GTGTTGCCGCGCCATCTGCCACCAGCCAGCTATCAACTCGCGCCCTGGAAGGGATTTTTGAAGCAACTCA
TCGATTGATTTACGGCGCTAAGGATGACTCTGGTCAGAGATACCTGGCCTGGTCTGGACACAGTGCCCGT
GTCGGAGCCGCGCGAGATATGGCCCGCGCTGGAGTTTCAATACCGGAGATCATGCAAGCTGGTGGCTGGA
CCAATGTAAATATTGTCATGAACTATATCCGTAACCTGGATAGTGAAACAGGGGCAATGGTGCGCCTGCT
GGAAGATGGCGATTAGCCATGTTTAAGGGTTCCGGTTCCACTAGGTACAATTCGATATCAAGCTTATCGA
TAATCAACCTCTGGATTACAAAATTTGTGAAAGATTGACTGGTATTCTTAACTATGTTGCTCCTTTTACG
CTATGTGGATACGCTGCTTTAATGCCTTTGTATCATGCTATTGCTTCCCGTATGGCTTTCATTTTCTCCT
CCTTGTATAAATCCTGGTTGCTGTCTCTTTATGAGGAGTTGTGGCCCGTTGTCAGGCAACGTGGCGTGGT
GTGCACTGTGTTTGCTGACGCAACCCCCACTGGTTGGGGCATTGCCACCACCTGTCAGCTCCTTTCCGGG
ACTTTCGCTTTCCCCCTCCCTATTGCCACGGCGGAACTCATCGCCGCCTGCCTTGCCCGCTGCTGGACAG
GGGCTCGGCTGTTGGGCACTGACAATTCCGTGGTGTTGTCGGGGAAATCATCGTCCTTTCCTTGGCTGCT
CGCCTGTGTTGCCACCTGGATTCTGCGCGGGACGTCCTTCTGCTACGTCCCTTCGGCCCTCAATCCAGCG
GACCTTCCTTCCCGCGGCCTGCTGCCGGCTCTGCGGCCTCTTCCGCGTCTTCGCCTTCGCCCTCAGACGA
GTCGGATCTCCCTTTGGGCCGCCTCCCCGCATCGATACCGTCGACCTCGATCGAGACCTAGAAAAACATG
GAGCAATCACAAGTAGCAATACAGCAGCTACCAATGCTGATTGTGCCTGGCTAGAAGCACAAGAGGAGGA
GGAGGTGGGTTTTCCAGTCACACCTCAGGTACCTTTAAGACCAATGACTTACAAGGCAGCTGTAGATCTT
AGCCACTTTTTAAAAGAAAAGGGGGGACTGGAAGGGCTAATTCACTCCCAACGAAGACAAGATATCCTTG
ATCTGTGGATCTACCACACACAAGGCTACTTCCCTGATTGGCAGAACTACACACCAGGGCCAGGGATCAG
ATATCCACTGACCTTTGGATGGTGCTACAAGCTAGTACCAGTTGAGCAAGAGAAGGTAGAAGAAGCCAAT
GAAGGAGAGAACACCCGCTTGTTACACCCTGTGAGCCTGCATGGGATGGATGACCCGGAGAGAGAAGTAT
TAGAGTGGAGGTTTGACAGCCGCCTAGCATTTCATCACATGGCCCGAGAGCTGCATCCGGACTGTACTGG
GTCTCTCTGGTTAGACCAGATCTGAGCCTGGGAGCTCTCTGGCTAACTAGGGAACCCACTGCTTAAGCCT
CAATAAAGCTTGCCTTGAGTGCTTCAAGTAGTGTGTGCCCGTCTGTTGTGTGACTCTGGTAACTAGAGAT
CCCTCAGACCCTTTTAGTCAGTGTGGAAAATCTCTAGCAGCATGTGAGCAAAAGGCCAGCAAAAGGCCAG
GAACCGTAAAAAGGCCGCGTTGCTGGCGTTTTTCCATAGGCTCCGCCCCCCTGACGAGCATCACAAAAAT
CGACGCTCAAGTCAGAGGTGGCGAAACCCGACAGGACTATAAAGATACCAGGCGTTTCCCCCTGGAAGCT
CCCTCGTGCGCTCTCCTGTTCCGACCCTGCCGCTTACCGGATACCTGTCCGCCTTTCTCCCTTCGGGAAG
CGTGGCGCTTTCTCATAGCTCACGCTGTAGGTATCTCAGTTCGGTGTAGGTCGTTCGCTCCAAGCTGGGC
TGTGTGCACGAACCCCCCGTTCAGCCCGACCGCTGCGCCTTATCCGGTAACTATCGTCTTGAGTCCAACC
CGGTAAGACACGACTTATCGCCACTGGCAGCAGCCACTGGTAACAGGATTAGCAGAGCGAGGTATGTAGG
CGGTGCTACAGAGTTCTTGAAGTGGTGGCCTAACTACGGCTACACTAGAAGAACAGTATTTGGTATCTGC
GCTCTGCTGAAGCCAGTTACCTTCGGAAAAAGAGTTGGTAGCTCTTGATCCGGCAAACAAACCACCGCTG
GTAGCGGTGGTTTTTTTGTTTGCAAGCAGCAGATTACGCGCAGAAAAAAAGGATCTCAAGAAGATCCTTT
GATCTTTTCTACGGGGTCTGACGCTCAGTGGAACGAAAACTCACGTTAAGGGATTTTGGTCATGAGATTA
TCAAAAAGGATCTTCACCTAGATCCTTTTAAATTAAAAATGAAGTTTTAAATCAATCTAAAGTATATATG
AGTAAACTTGGTCTGACAGTTACCAATGCTTAATCAGTGAGGCACCTATCTCAGCGATCTGTCTATTTCG
TTCATCCATAGTTGCCTGACTCCCCGTCGTGTAGATAACTACGATACGGGAGGGCTTACCATCTGGCCCC
AGTGCTGCAATGATACCGCGAGACCCACGCTCACCGGCTCCAGATTTATCAGCAATAAACCAGCCAGCCG
GAAGGGCCGAGCGCAGAAGTGGTCCTGCAACTTTATCCGCCTCCATCCAGTCTATTAATTGTTGCCGGGA
AGCTAGAGTAAGTAGTTCGCCAGTTAATAGTTTGCGCAACGTTGTTGCCATTGCTACAGGCATCGTGGTG
TCACGCTCGTCGTTTGGTATGGCTTCATTCAGCTCCGGTTCCCAACGATCAAGGCGAGTTACATGATCCC
CCATGTTGTGCAAAAAAGCGGTTAGCTCCTTCGGTCCTCCGATCGTTGTCAGAAGTAAGTTGGCCGCAGT
GTTATCACTCATGGTTATGGCAGCACTGCATAATTCTCTTACTGTCATGCCATCCGTAAGATGCTTTTCT
GTGACTGGTGAGTACTCAACCAAGTCATTCTGAGAATAGTGTATGCGGCGACCGAGTTGCTCTTGCCCGG
CGTCAATACGGGATAATACCGCGCCACATAGCAGAACTTTAAAAGTGCTCATCATTGGAAAACGTTCTTC
GGGGCGAAAACTCTCAAGGATCTTACCGCTGTTGAGATCCAGTTCGATGTAACCCACTCGTGCACCCAAC
TGATCTTCAGCATCTTTTACTTTCACCAGCGTTTCTGGGTGAGCAAAAACAGGAAGGCAAAATGCCGCAA
AAAAGGGAATAAGGGCGACACGGAAATGTTGAATACTCATACTCTTCCTTTTTCAATATTATTGAAGCAT
TTATCAGGGTTATTGTCTCATGAGCGGATACATATTTGAATGTATTTAGAAAAATAAAC
